>Addgene plasmid #75142 | pcDNA3-N-HA-NEK7 | addgene full sequence | sequence record 466920 | Addgene NGS Result
GACGGATCGGGAGATCTCCCGATCCCCTATGGTGCACTCTCAGTACAATCTGCTCTGATGCCGCATAGTT
AAGCCAGTATCTGCTCCCTGCTTGTGTGTTGGAGGTCGCTGAGTAGTGCGCGAGCAAAATTTAAGCTACA
ACAAGGCAAGGCTTGACCGACAATTGCATGAAGAATCTGCTTAGGGTTAGGCGTTTTGCGCTGCTTCGCG
ATGTACGGGCCAGATATACGCGTTGACATTGATTATTGACTAGTTATTAATAGTAATCAATTACGGGGTC
ATTAGTTCATAGCCCATATATGGAGTTCCGCGTTACATAACTTACGGTAAATGGCCCGCCTGGCTGACCG
CCCAACGACCCCCGCCCATTGACGTCAATAATGACGTATGTTCCCATAGTAACGCCAATAGGGACTTTCC
ATTGACGTCAATGGGTGGAGTATTTACGGTAAACTGCCCACTTGGCAGTACATCAAGTGTATCATATGCC
AAGTACGCCCCCTATTGACGTCAATGACGGTAAATGGCCCGCCTGGCATTATGCCCAGTACATGACCTTA
TGGGACTTTCCTACTTGGCAGTACATCTACGTATTAGTCATCGCTATTACCATGGTGATGCGGTTTTGGC
AGTACATCAATGGGCGTGGATAGCGGTTTGACTCACGGGGATTTCCAAGTCTCCACCCCATTGACGTCAA
TGGGAGTTTGTTTTGGCACCAAAATCAACGGGACTTTCCAAAATGTCGTAACAACTCCGCCCCATTGACG
CAAATGGGCGGTAGGCGTGTACGGTGGGAGGTCTATATAAGCAGAGCTCTCTGGCTAACTAGAGAACCCA
CTGCTTACTGGCTTATCGAAATTAATACGACTCACTATAGGGAGACCCAAGCTTACCATGGGATACCCCT
ACGACGTCCCCGACTACGCCGGATCCATGGATGAACAATCACAAGGAATGCAAGGGCCGCCCGTTACTCA
GTTCCAGCCACAGAAGGCATTACGGCCAGATATGGGCTATAATACTTTAGCCAACTTCCGAATAGAAAAG
AAAATTGGTCGTGGACAATTTAGTGAAGTTTATAGAGCATCCTGTCTCTTGGATGGAGTGCCGGTAGCGT
TAAAAAAAGTACAGATATTTGATTTAATGGATGCCAAAGCACGTGCTGATTGTATCAAAGAAATAGACCT
CCTTAAGCAACTCAACCACCCAAATGTAATTAAATACTATGCATCATTCATTGAGGATAATGAGCTGAAC
ATAGTTTTGGAGTTAGCAGATGCTGGTGACCTCTCCAGAATGATAAAGCACTTTAAGAAACAAAAGAGGC
TAATCCCTGAGAGAACCGTTTGGAAATACTTCGTTCAGCTCTGCAGTGCACTGGACCACATGCATTCTCG
AAGAGTCATGCACAGAGATATAAAACCAGCTAATGTGTTCATTACAGCCACTGGGGTAGTAAAACTCGGA
GACCTTGGGCTTGGTCGGTTTTTCAGCTCCAAAACCACAGCCGCACATTCTTTAGTGGGTACACCTTACT
ACATGTCTCCAGAGAGAATACATGAAAATGGATACAACTTCAAGTCTGACATCTGGTCTCTTGGCTGTCT
GCTATATGAGATGGCTGCACTGCAGAGTCCTTTCTACGGCGACAAGATGAACTTGTATTCTCTGTGTAAG
AAGATAGAGCAGTGTGACTACCCGCCTCTCCCGTCAGATCACTATTCGGAGGAGCTACGACAGCTAGTTA
ATATATGCATCAACCCAGATCCAGAGAAGCGACCCGACATCGCCTATGTTTATGATGTGGCAAAGAGGAT
GCATGCATGTACCGCAAGCACCTAACTCGAGCATGCATCTAGAGGGCCCTATTCTATAGTGTCACCTAAA
TGCTAGAGCTCGCTGATCAGCCTCGACTGTGCCTTCTAGTTGCCAGCCATCTGTTGTTTGCCCCTCCCCC
GTGCCTTCCTTGACCCTGGAAGGTGCCACTCCCACTGTCCTTTCCTAATAAAATGAGGAAATTGCATCGC
ATTGTCTGAGTAGGTGTCATTCTATTCTGGGGGGTGGGGTGGGGCAGGACAGCAAGGGGGAGGATTGGGA
AGACAATAGCAGGCATGCTGGGGATGCGGTGGGCTCTATGGCTTCTGAGGCGGAAAGAACCAGCTGGGGC
TCTAGGGGGTATCCCC
[124 nt withheld, positions 2187-2310]
C
[91 nt withheld, positions 2312-2402]
A
[49 nt withheld, positions 2404-2452]
CCTTTGACGTTGGAGTCCACGTTCTTT
[37 nt withheld, positions 2480-2516]
ACCCTATCTCGGTCTATTCTTTTGATTTATAAGGGATTTTGCCGATTTCGGCCTATTGGTTAAAAAATGA
GCTGATTTAACAAAAATTTAACGCGAATTAATTCTGTGGAATGTGTGTCAGTTAGGGTGTGGAAAGTCCC
CAGGCTCCCCAGCAGGCAGAAGTATGCAAAGCATGCATCTCAATTAGTCAGCAACCAGGTGTGGAAAGTC
CCCAGGCTCCCCAGCAGGCAGAAGTATGCAAAGCATGCATCTCAATTAGTCAGCAACCATAGTCCCGCCC
CTAACTCCGCCCATCCCGCCCCTAACTCCGCCCAGTTCCGCCCATTCTCCGCCCCATGGCTGACTAATTT
TTTTTATTTATGCAGAGGCCGAGGCCGCCTCTGCCTCTGAGCTATTCCAGAAGTAGTGAGGAGGCTTTTT
TGGAGGCCTAGGCTTTTGCAAAAAGCTCCCGGGAGCTTGTATATCCATTTTCGGATCTGATCAAGAGACA
GGATGAGGATCGTTTCGCATGATTGAACAAGATGGATTGCACGCAGGTTCTCCGGCCGCTTGGGTGGAGA
GGCTATTCGGCTATGACTGGGCACAACAGACAATCGGCTGCTCTGATGCCGCCGTGTTCCGGCTGTCAGC
GCAGGGGCGCCCGGTTCTTTTTGTCAAGACCGACCTGTCCGGTGCCCTGAATGAACTGCAGGACGAGGCA
GCGCGGCTATCGTGGCTGGCCACGACGGGCGTTCCTTGCGCAGCTGTGCTCGACGTTGTCACTGAAGCGG
GAAGGGACTGGCTGCTATTGGGCGAAGTGCCGGGGCAGGATCTCCTGTCATCTCACCTTGCTCCTGCCGA
GAAAGTATCCATCATGGCTGATGCAATGCGGCGGCTGCATACGCTTGATCCGGCTACCTGCCCATTCGAC
CACCAAGCGAAACATCGCATCGAGCGAGCACGTACTCGGATGGAAGCCGGTCTTGTCGATCAGGATGATC
TGGACGAAGAGCATCAGGGGCTCGCGCCAGCCGAACTGTTCGCCAGGCTCAAGGCGCGCATGCCCGACGG
CGAGGATCTCGTCGTGACCCATGGCGATGCCTGCTTGCCGAATATCATGGTGGAAAATGGCCGCTTTTCT
GGATTCATCGACTGTGGCCGGCTGGGTGTGGCGGACCGCTATCAGGACATAGCGTTGGCTACCCGTGATA
TTGCTGAAGAGCTTGGCGGCGAATGGGCTGACCGCTTCCTCGTGCTTTACGGTATCGCCGCTCCCGATTC
GCAGCGCATCGCCTTCTATCGCCTTCTTGACGAGTTCTTCTGAGCGGGACTCTGGGGTTCGAAATGACCG
ACCAAGCGACGCCCAACCTGCCATCACGAGATTTCGATTCCACCGCCGCCTTCTATGAAAGGTTGGGCTT
CGGAATCGTTTTCCGGGACGCCGGCTGGATGATCCTCCAGCGCGGGGATCTCATGCTGGAGTTCTTCGCC
CACCCCAACTTGTTTATTGCAGCTTATAATGGTTACAAATAAAGCAATAGCATCACAAATTTCACAAATA
AAGCATTTTTTTCACTGCATTCTAGTTGTGGTTTGTCCAAACTCATCAATGTATCTTATCATGTCTGTAT
ACCGTCGACCTCTAGCTAGAGCTTGGCGTAATCATGGTCATAGCTGTTTCCTGTGTGAAATTGTTATCCG
CTCACAATTCCACACAACATACGAGCCGGAAGCATAAAGTGTAAAGCCTGGGGTGCCTAATGAGTGAGCT
AACTCACATTAATTGCGTTGCGCTCACTGCCCGCTTTCCAGTCGGGAAACCTGTCGTGCCAGCTGCATTA
ATGAATCGGCCAACGCGCGGGGAGAGGCGGTTTGCGTATTGGGCGCTCTTCCGCTTCCTCGCTCACTGAC
TCGCTGCGCTCGGTCGTTCGGCTGCGGCGAGCGGTATCAGCTCACTCAAAGGCGGTAATACGGTTATCCA
CAGAATCAGGGGATAACGCAGGAAAGAACATGTGAGCAAAAGGCCAGCAAAAGGCCAGGAACCGTAAAAA
GGCCGCGTTGCTGGCGTTTTTCCATAGGCTCCGCCCCCCTGACGAGCATCACAAAAATCGACGCTCAAGT
CAGAGGTGGCGAAACCCGACAGGACTATAAAGATACCAGGCGTTTCCCCCTGGAAGCTCCCTCGTGCGCT
CTCCTGTTCCGACCCTGCCGCTTACCGGATACCTGTCCGCCTTTCTCCCTTCGGGAAGCGTGGCGCTTTC
TCATAGCTCACGCTGTAGGTATCTCAGTTCGGTGTAGGTCGTTCGCTCCAAGCTGGGCTGTGTGCACGAA
CCCCCCGTTCAGCCCGACCGCTGCGCCTTATCCGGTAACTATCGTCTTGAGTCCAACCCGGTAAGACACG
ACTTATCGCCACTGGCAGCAGCCACTGGTAACAGGATTAGCAGAGCGAGGTATGTAGGCGGTGCTACAGA
GTTCTTGAAGTGGTGGCCTAACTACGGCTACACTAGAAGAACAGTATTTGGTATCTGCGCTCTGCTGAAG
CCAGTTACCTTCGGAAAAAGAGTTGGTAGCTCTTGATCCGGCAAACAAACCACCGCTGGTAGCGGTGGTT
TTTTTGTTTGCAAGCAGCAGATTACGCGCAGAAAAAAAGGATCTCAAGAAGATCCTTTGATCTTTTCTAC
GGGGTCTGACGCTCAGTGGAACGAAAACTCACGTTAAGGGATTTTGGTCATGAGATTATCAAAAAGGATC
TTCACCTAGATCCTTTTAAATTAAAAATGAAGTTTTAAATCAATCTAAAGTATATATGAGTAAACTTGGT
CTGACAGTTACCAATGCTTAATCAGTGAGGCACCTATCTCAGCGATCTGTCTATTTCGTTCATCCATAGT
TGCCTGACTCCCCGTCGTGTAGATAACTACGATACGGGAGGGCTTACCATCTGGCCCCAGTGCTGCAATG
ATACCGCGAGACCCACGCTCACCGGCTCCAGATTTATCAGCAATAAACCAGCCAGCCGGAAGGGCCGAGC
GCAGAAGTGGTCCTGCAACTTTATCCGCCTCCATCCAGTCTATTAATTGTTGCCGGGAAGCTAGAGTAAG
TAGTTCGCCAGTTAATAGTTTGCGCAACGTTGTTGCCATTGCTACAGGCATCGTGGTGTCACGCTCGTCG
TTTGGTATGGCTTCATTCAGCTCCGGTTCCCAACGATCAAGGCGAGTTACATGATCCCCCATGTTGTGCA
AAAAAGCGGTTAGCTCCTTCGGTCCTCCGATCGTTGTCAGAAGTAAGTTGGCCGCAGTGTTATCACTCAT
GGTTATGGCAGCACTGCATAATTCTCTTACTGTCATGCCATCCGTAAGATGCTTTTCTGTGACTGGTGAG
TACTCAACCAAGTCATTCTGAGAATAGTGTATGCGGCGACCGAGTTGCTCTTGCCCGGCGTCAATACGGG
ATAATACCGCGCCACATAGCAGAACTTTAAAAGTGCTCATCATTGGAAAACGTTCTTCGGGGCGAAAACT
CTCAAGGATCTTACCGCTGTTGAGATCCAGTTCGATGTAACCCACTCGTGCACCCAACTGATCTTCAGCA
TCTTTTACTTTCACCAGCGTTTCTGGGTGAGCAAAAACAGGAAGGCAAAATGCCGCAAAAAAGGGAATAA
GGGCGACACGGAAATGTTGAATACTCATACTCTTCCTTTTTCAATATTATTGAAGCATTTATCAGGGTTA
TTGTCTCATGAGCGGATACATATTTGAATGTATTTAGAAAAATAAACAAATAGGGGTTCCGCGCACATTT
CCCCGAAAAGTGCCACCTGACGTC
Features (pLannotate 1.2.2; 21 found; start..end, strand, type, name):
     28..80      -  misc_feature   bom (fragment): basis of mobility region from pBR322
    235..614     +  enhancer       CMV enhancer: human cytomegalovirus immediate early enhancer
    615..818     +  promoter       CMV promoter: human cytomegalovirus (CMV) immediate early promoter
    814..847     +  LTR            5' LTR (truncated) (fragment): truncated 5' long terminal repeat (LTR) from HIV-1
    863..881     +  promoter       T7 promoter: promoter for bacteriophage T7 RNA polymerase
    937..1842    +  CDS            Nek7: NEK7_MOUSE - Experimental evidence at protein level: Swiss-Prot protein existence level 1. Protein kinase which plays an important role in mitotic cell cycle progression. Required for microtubule nucleation activity of the centrosome, robust mitotic spindle formation and cytokinesis (PubMed:20473324). Phosphorylates RPS6KB1 (By similarity). Phosphorylates EML4 at 'Ser-146', promoting its dissociation from microtubules during mitosis which is required for efficient chromosome congression (By similarity). From Mus musculus (Mouse).
   1873..1891    -  promoter       SP6 promoter: promoter for bacteriophage SP6 RNA polymerase
   1917..2141    +  polyA_signal   bGH poly(A) signal: bovine growth hormone polyadenylation signal
   2145..2166    +  promoter       SV40 promoter (fragment): SV40 enhancer and early promoter
   2187..2615    +  rep_origin     f1 ori (sequence partly withheld): f1 bacteriophage origin of replication; arrow indicates direction of (+) strand synthesis
   2629..2958    +  promoter       SV40 promoter: SV40 enhancer and early promoter
   3025..3816    +  CDS            neo: KKA2_KLEPN - Also known as kan, nptII. Experimental evidence at protein level: Swiss-Prot protein existence level 1. Resistance to kanamycin, neomycin, paromomycin, ribostamycin, butirosin and gentamicin B. From Klebsiella pneumoniae.
   3840..3998    +  CDS            ble (fragment): BLE_KLEPN - Experimental evidence at protein level: Swiss-Prot protein existence level 1. Binding protein with a strong affinity to the bleomycin family of antibiotics. Binds to CL990; an antimitotic-antibiotic compound. From Klebsiella pneumoniae.
   3993..4114    +  polyA_signal   SV40 poly(A) signal: SV40 polyadenylation signal
   4187..4203    -  protein_bind   lac operator: The lac repressor binds to the lac operator to inhibit transcription in E. coli. This inhibition can be relieved by adding lactose or isopropyl-β-D-thiogalactopyranoside (IPTG). lac repressor encoded by lacI
   4211..4241    -  promoter       lac promoter: promoter for the E. coli lac operon
   4256..4277    -  protein_bind   CAP binding site: CAP binding activates transcription in the presence of cAMP. E. coli catabolite activator protein
   4290..4382    -  CDS            lacI (fragment): lac repressor; lacI; The lac repressor binds to the lac operator to inhibit transcription in E. coli. This inhibition can be relieved by adding lactose or isopropyl-β-D-thiogalactopyranoside (IPTG).
   4565..5153    -  rep_origin     ori: high-copy-number ColE1/pMB1/pBR322/pUC origin of replication
   5324..6184    -  CDS            AmpR: β-lactamase; bla; confers resistance to ampicillin, carbenicillin, and related antibiotics
   6185..6289    -  promoter       AmpR promoter: bla
