[The description below was written by a language model from this plasmid's Addgene catalogue record and pLannotate feature annotations shown in this document.]
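Description:
pcDNA3-N-HA-NEK7 is a mammalian expression plasmid built on the pcDNA3 backbone that produces mouse NEK7 (NIMA-related expressed kinase 7) carrying an N-terminal HA epitope tag. The roughly 0.9 kb Nek7 coding sequence sits downstream of the human cytomegalovirus immediate-early enhancer and promoter and is followed by the bovine growth hormone polyadenylation signal, an arrangement that gives strong constitutive transcription after transfection. T7 and SP6 phage promoters flank the insert, as is standard for pcDNA3, and can serve for in vitro transcription or as sequencing sites. The HA tag is recorded in the catalogue entry but is not called as a separate feature in the annotation; there is a short unannotated stretch between the T7 promoter and the start of the Nek7 CDS where it would lie. The short "HIV-1 LTR", ble, lacI and extra SV40 promoter fragments in the table are small partial matches, probably backbone remnants or annotation artefacts rather than functional parts.

In bacteria the plasmid replicates from a high-copy ColE1/pUC-type origin and is selected with ampicillin through the β-lactamase gene; an f1 origin is also present for single-stranded DNA production. For mammalian cells, a neomycin phosphotransferase cassette driven by the SV40 early promoter and terminated by the SV40 poly(A) signal allows G418 selection of stable transfectants. The sequenced record is 6,320 nt, slightly shorter than the 6,355 bp listed in the catalogue. The construct is intended for expressing tagged NEK7 so the protein can be detected or immunoprecipitated with anti-HA reagents, and the associated publication concerns NEK7 as a component of the NLRP3 inflammasome and its relationship to mitosis.
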