Addgene plasmid #75142: pcDNA3-N-HA-NEK7
Purpose: Expresses N-terminal HA-tagged NEK7 in mammalian cells
Depositing lab: Bruce Beutler. Depositing organization: University of Texas Southwestern Medical Center. Publication: NLRP3 activation and mitosis are mutually exclusive events coordinated by NEK7, a new inflammasome component. Shi H, Wang Y, Li X, Zhan X, Tang M, Fina M, Su L, Pratt D, Bu CH, Hildebrand S, Lyon S, Scott L, Quan J, Sun Q, Russell J, Arnett S, Jurek P, Chen D, Kravchenko VV, Mathison JC, Moresco EM, Monson NL, Ulevitch RJ, Beutler B. Nat Immunol. 2016 Mar;17(3):250-8. doi: 10.1038/ni.3333. Epub 2015 Dec 7. PubMed 26642356.
Backbone
  Vector backbone: pcDNA3
  Backbone size w/o insert (bp): 5446
  Total vector size (bp): 6355
  Vector type: Mammalian Expression
  Selectable markers: Neomycin (select with G418)
Growth in bacteria
  Bacterial resistance: Ampicillin, 100 μg/mL
  Growth temperature: 37°C
  Growth strain: DH5alpha
  Copy number: Unknown
Gene/Insert
  Gene/Insert name: NIMA (never in mitosis gene a)-related expressed kinase 7 (alt name: Nek7)
  Species: M. musculus (mouse)
  Insert size (bp): 909
  GenBank ID: NM_021605
  Entrez Gene: Nek7 (a.k.a. 2810460C19Rik, AU020186)
  Promoter: CMV
  Tag / fusion protein: HA (N terminal on insert)
  Cloning method: Unknown
  Sequencing primers: 5′ CMV-F
Terms and licenses: Academic/Nonprofit Terms; Industry Terms: Not Available to Industry
How to cite: pcDNA3-N-HA-NEK7 was a gift from Bruce Beutler (Addgene plasmid # 75142 ; http://n2t.net/addgene:75142 ; RRID:Addgene_75142)
