>Addgene plasmid #75142 | pcDNA3-N-HA-NEK7 | addgene partial sequence | sequence record 146575 | CMV-F 5'-CGCAAATGGGCGGTAGGCGTG-3'
ACTAGAGAACCCACTGCTTACTGGCTTATCGAAATTAATACGACTCACTATAGGGAGACCCAAGCTTACC
ATGGGATACCCCTACGACGTCCCCGACTACGCCGGATCCATGGATGAACAATCACAAGGAATGCAAGGGC
CGCCCGTTACTCAGTTCCAGCCACAGAAGGCATTACGGCCAGATATGGGCTATAATACTTTAGCCAACTT
CCGAATAGAAAAGAAAATTGGTCGTGGACAATTTAGTGAAGTTTATAGAGCATCCTGTCTCTTGGATGGA
GTGCCGGTAGCGTTAAAAAAAGTACAGATATTTGATTTAATGGATGCCAAAGCACGTGCTGATTGTATCA
AAGAAATAGACCTCCTTAAGCAACTCAACCACCCAAATGTAATTAAATACTATGCATCATTCATTGAGGA
TAATGAGCTGAACATAGTTTTGGAGTTAGCAGATGCTGGTGACCTCTCCAGAATGATAAAGCACTTTAAG
AAACAAAAGAGGCTAATCCCTGAGAGAACCGTTTGG
