>Addgene plasmid #75142 | pcDNA3-N-HA-NEK7 | addgene partial sequence | sequence record 147262 | BGH-rev 5'-TAGAAGGCACAGTCGAGG-3'
ATGCATGCTCGAGTTAGGTGCTTGCGGTACATGCATGCATCCTCTTTGCCACATCATAAACATAGGCGAT
GTCGGGTCGCTTCTCTGGATCTGGGTTGATGCATATATTAACTAGCTGTCGTAGCTCCTCCGAATAGTGA
TCTGACGGGAGAGGCGGGTAGTCACACTGCTCTATCTTCTTACACAGAGAATACAAGTTCATCTTGTCGC
CGTAGAAAGGACTCTGCAGTGCAGCCATCTCATATAGCAGACAGCCAAGAGACCAGATGTCAGACTTGAA
GTTGTATCCATTTTCATGTATTCTCTCTGGAGACATGTAGTAAGGTGTACCCACTAAAGAATGTGCGGCT
GTGGTTTTGGAGCTGAAAAACCGACCAAGCCCAAGGTCTCCGAGTTTTACTACCCCAGTGGCTGTAATGA
ACACATTAGCTGGTTTTATATCTCTGTGCATGACTCTTCGAGAATGCATGTGGTCCAGTGCACTGCAGAG
CTGAACGAAGTATTTCCAAACGGTTCTCTCAGGGATTAGCCTCTTTTGTTTCTTAAAGTGCTTTATCATT
CTGGAGAGGTCACCAGCATCTGCTAACTCCAAAACTATGTTCAGCTCATTATCCTCAATGAATGATGCAT
AGTATTTAATTACATTTGGGTGGTTGAGTTGCTTAAGGAGGTCTATTTCTTTGATACAATCAGCACGTGC
TTT
